>Addgene plasmid #8458 | 10-4 cyclin E promoter | addgene full sequence | sequence record 420598 | Addgene NGS Result
CCGAGCGCCAGCCACGCGGCTTTTTGCCGCTCCAGCGCCGCTCGGCCCCGCCCTCGGCGCCCGCGGCCCG
CCCCTCGCCGCCGCGCGCCAGACTTCTCCCGCGTCCCGCCCGCCGCCCCGCCCCGCGTCCCGCGCCCCGC
GCCCCGCGCCCGGCCCTCGGCGCGCAGGCCCTGTCACTTGGCCCCGCCCTGTCCGCCGGCCCCGCCCCTG
ATTCCCCGTCCCTGCGCCTCGCTGGCCGGCGCCGTGGAGGGGCGGGTCCGGGGGCGGGGCGAGGGACGGG
GCGGGACGGGCTCTGGGTCCCGCGCGGCCGCTGAGGGGCTGGGAGCCGCGGCGGGGCGGTGCGAGGGCGG
GCCGGGGCCGGTTCCGCGCGCAGGGATTTTAAATGTCCCGCTCTGAGCCGGGCGCAGGAGCAGCCGGCGC
GGCCGCCAGCGCGGTGTAGGGGGCAGGCGCGGATCCCGCCACCGCCGCGCGCTCGGCCCGCCGACTCCCG
GCGCCGCCGCCGCCACTGCCGTCGCCGCCGCCGCCTGCCGGGACTGGAGCGCGCCGTCCGCCGCGGACAA
GACCCTGGTGAGTCTACTGCCGCGGGCTGCGGACAGGGACTCCTGGGGCCCAGACCGCGCCGGGGAGCTG
GGTGGGGGCGGGGTGCGGCCGGGTCGCGGGTCCCCGGGCGGCGTCGCGGGGCGCCCGGGAGGGTGCTGAG
AGCGCGGCGGGGTGGGGTGGAGGGGACACTGAGGCAGCCCGGGCCCCGGGAGGCGACGGGCCGGTGAGGG
CGGCGGGGGCGGCGGGACCCCGGGTCGGGGGTCGGCGGGTGCCCGGGTCGCGGGTGACAGGCCACCCCGC
CATCGGCCATCTTCCTGGCCCGCCCGGCCGCCCGCGCGCAAAGGGGGAGGGGTACTGGGCCCGCGGCCTG
ACCCCGCCGCCGCCTCACCCCGCGCCGCCCCGCAGGCCTCAGGCCGGAGCAGCCCCATCATGCCGAGGGA
GCGCAGGGAGCGGTGAGTGCCCGCGCCGCGGGGCCGGACGGGACGGGACGGGACGGGACGGGTGGCGTGG
GGGAGGGGCGGCCGCGGGTGCTCACCCGGCCCGGTGCCACCCGGGTCCACAGGGATGCGAAGGAGCGGGA
CACCATGAAGGAGGACGGCGGCGCGGAGTTCTCGGCTCGCTCCAGGAAGAGGAAGGCAAACGTGACCGTT
GTGAGTACAAAAGAGACAGGTTGGGGAGCATCCCCCCCCATCTCACCTGGGTACCCGACTTGGCTCTGCC
TACGGGGGCGGGGGTCCCTTGGGCAGGAACGGAGCTCATAACCTGATCAGCTTTCTCTTCTTCTCTCTGT
TTTTGTCTTGTTTGGTGTGTTTCCTTGGGGTCATGGGGGTGGCTTCATGTTAGTTTTTGCAGGATCCCCA
AGCTTGGCATTCCGGTACTGTTGGTAAAATGGAAGACGCCAAAAACATAAAGAAAGGCCCGGCGCCATTC
TATCCTCTAGAGGATGGAACCGCTGGAGAGCAACTGCATAAGGCTATGAAGAGATACGCCCTGGTTCCTG
GAACAATTGCTTTTACAGATGCACATATCGAGGTGAACATCACGTACGCGGAATACTTCGAAATGTCCGT
TCGGTTGGCAGAAGCTATGAAACGATATGGGCTGAATACAAATCACAGAATCGTCGTATGCAGTGAAAAC
TCTCTTCAATTCTTTATGCCGGTGTTGGGCGCGTTATTTATCGGAGTTGCAGTTGCGCCCGCGAACGACA
TTTATAATGAACGTGAATTGCTCAACAGTATGAACATTTCGCAGCCTACCGTAGTGTTTGTTTCCAAAAA
GGGGTTGCAAAAAATTTTGAACGTGCAAAAAAAATTACCAATAATCCAGAAAATTATTATCATGGATTCT
AAAACGGATTACCAGGGATTTCAGTCGATGTACACGTTCGTCACATCTCATCTACCTCCCGGTTTTAATG
AATACGATTTTGTACCAGAGTCCTTTGATCGTGACAAAACAATTGCACTGATAATGAATTCCTCTGGATC
TACTGGGTTACCTAAGGGTGTGGCCCTTCCGCATAGAACTGCCTGCGTCAGATTCTCGCATGCCAGAGAT
CCTATTTTTGGCAATCAAATCATTCCGGATACTGCGATTTTAAGTGTTGTTCCATTCCATCACGGTTTTG
GAATGTTTACTACACTCGGATATTTGATATGTGGATTTCGAGTCGTCTTAATGTATAGATTTGAAGAAGA
GCTGTTTTTACGATCCCTTCAGGATTACAAAATTCAAAGTGCGTTGCTAGTACCAACCCTATTTTCATTC
TTCGCCAAAAGCACTCTGATTGACAAATACGATTTATCTAATTTACACGAAATTGCTTCTGGGGGCGCAC
CTCTTTCGAAAGAAGTCGGGGAAGCGGTTGCAAAACGCTTCCATCTTCCAGGGATACGACAAGGATATGG
GCTCACTGAGACTACATCAGCTATTCTGATTACACCCGAGGGGGATGATAAACCGGGCGCGGTCGGTAAA
GTTGTTCCATTTTTTGAAGCGAAGGTTGTGGATCTGGATACCGGGAAAACGCTGGGCGTTAATCAGAGAG
GCGAATTATGTGTCAGAGGACCTATGATTATGTCCGGTTATGTAAACAATCCGGAAGCGACCAACGCCTT
GATTGACAAGGATGGATGGCTACATTCTGGAGACATAGCTTACTGGGACGAAGACGAACACTTCTTCATA
GTTGACCGCTTGAAGTCTTTAATTAAATACAAAGGATATCAGGTGGCCCCCGCTGAATTGGAATCGATAT
TGTTACAACACCCCAACATCTTCGACGCGGGCGTGGCAGGTCTTCCCGACGATGACGCCGGTGAACTTCC
CGCCGCCGTTGTTGTTTTGGAGCACGGAAAGACGATGACGGAAAAAGAGATCGTGGATTACGTCGCCAGT
CAAGTAACAACCGCGAAAAAGTTGCGCGGAGGAGTTGTGTTTGTGGACGAAGTACCGAAAGGTCTTACCG
GAAAACTCGACGCAAGAAAAATCAGAGAGATCCTCATAAAGGCCAAGAAGGGCGGAAAGTCCAAATTGTA
AAATGTAACTGTATTCAGCGATGACGAAATTCTTAGCTATTGTAATACTGCGATGAGTGGCAGGGCGGGG
CGTAATTTTTTTAAGGCAGTTATTGGTGCCCTTAAACGCCTGGTTGCTACGCCTGAATAAGTGATAATAA
GCGGATGAATGGCAGAAATTCGCCGGATCTTTGTGAAGGAACCTTACTTCTGTGGTGTGACATAATTGGA
CAAACTACCTACAGAGATTTAAAGCTCTAAGGTAAATATAAAATTTTTAAGTGTATAATGTGTTAAACTA
CTGATTCTAATTGTTTGTGTATTTTAGATTCCAAACTATGGATTTATTTATTAAGATGGATTCTCAGATA
TTTACCAACCTATGGAACTGATGAATGGGAGCAGTGGTGGAATGCCTTTAATGAGGAAAACCTGTTTTGC
TCAGAAGAAATGCCATCTAGTGATGATGAGGCTACTGCTGACTCTCAACATTCTACTCCTCCAAAAAAGA
AGAGAAAGGTAGAAGACCCCAAGGACTTTCCTTCAGAATTGCTAAGTTTTTTGAGTCATGCTGTGTTTAG
TAATAGAACTCTTGCTTGCTTTGCTATTTACACCACAAAGGAAAAAGCTGCACTGCTATACAAGAAAATT
ATGGAAAAATATTCTGTAACCTTTATAAGTAGGCATAACAGTTATAATCATAACATACTGTTTTTTCTTA
CTCCACACAGGCATAGAGTGTCTGCTATTAATAACTATGCTCAAAAATTGTGTACCTTTAGCTTTTTAAT
TTGTAAAGGGGTTAATAAGGAATATTTGATGTATAGTGCCTTGACTAGAGATCATAATCAGCCATACCAC
ATTTGTAGAGGTTTTACTTGCTTTAAAAAACCTCCCACACCTCCCCCTGAACCTGAAACATAAAATGAAT
GCAATTGTTGTTGTTAACTTGTTTATTGCAGCTTATAATGGTTACAAATAAAGCAATAGCATCACAAATT
TCACAAATAAAGCATTTTTTTCACTGCATTCTAGTTGTGGTTTGTCCAAACTCATCAATGTATCTTATCA
TGTCTGGATCCGTCGACCGATGCCCTTGAGAGCCTTCAACCCAGTCAGCTCCTTCCGGTGGGCGCGGGGC
ATGACTATCGTCGCCGCACTTATGACTGTCTTCTTTATCATGCAACTCGTAGGACAGGTGCCGGCAGCGC
TCTTCCGCTTCCTCGCTCACTGACTCGCTGCGCTCGGTCGTTCGGCTGCGGCGAGCGGTATCAGCTCACT
CAAAGGCGGTAATACGGTTATCCACAGAATCAGGGGATAACGCAGGAAAGAACATGTGAGCAAAAGGCCA
GCAAAAGGCCAGGAACCGTAAAAAGGCCGCGTTGCTGGCGTTTTTCCATAGGCTCCGCCCCCCTGACGAG
CATCACAAAAATCGACGCTCAAGTCAGAGGTGGCGAAACCCGACAGGACTATAAAGATACCAGGCGTTTC
CCCCTGGAAGCTCCCTCGTGCGCTCTCCTGTTCCGACCCTGCCGCTTACCGGATACCTGTCCGCCTTTCT
CCCTTCGGGAAGCGTGGCGCTTTCTCATAGCTCACGCTGTAGGTATCTCAGTTCGGTGTAGGTCGTTCGC
TCCAAGCTGGGCTGTGTGCACGAACCCCCCGTTCAGCCCGACCGCTGCGCCTTATCCGGTAACTATCGTC
TTGAGTCCAACCCGGTAAGACACGACTTATCGCCACTGGCAGCAGCCACTGGTAACAGGATTAGCAGAGC
GAGGTATGTAGGCGGTGCTACAGAGTTCTTGAAGTGGTGGCCTAACTACGGCTACACTAGAAGAACAGTA
TTTGGTATCTGCGCTCTGCTGAAGCCAGTTACCTTCGGAAAAAGAGTTGGTAGCTCTTGATCCGGCAAAC
AAACCACCGCTGGTAGCGGTGGTTTTTTTGTTTGCAAGCAGCAGATTACGCGCAGAAAAAAAGGATCTCA
AGAAGATCCTTTGATCTTTTCTACGGGGTCTGACGCTCAGTGGAACGAAAACTCACGTTAAGGGATTTTG
GTCATGAGATTATCAAAAAGGATCTTCACCTAGATCCTTTTAAATTAAAAATGAAGTTTTAAATCAATCT
AAAGTATATATGAGTAAACTTGGTCTGACAGTTACCAATGCTTAATCAGTGAGGCACCTATCTCAGCGAT
CTGTCTATTTCGTTCATCCATAGTTGCCTGACTCCCCGTCGTGTAGATAACTACGATACGGGAGGGCTTA
CCATCTGGCCCCAGTGCTGCAATGATACCGCGAGACCCACGCTCACCGGCTCCAGATTTATCAGCAATAA
ACCAGCCAGCCGGAAGGGCCGAGCGCAGAAGTGGTCCTGCAACTTTATCCGCCTCCATCCAGTCTATTAA
TTGTTGCCGGGAAGCTAGAGTAAGTAGTTCGCCAGTTAATAGTTTGCGCAACGTTGTTGCCATTGCTACA
GGCATCGTGGTGTCACGCTCGTCGTTTGGTATGGCTTCATTCAGCTCCGGTTCCCAACGATCAAGGCGAG
TTACATGATCCCCCATGTTGTGCAAAAAAGCGGTTAGCTCCTTCGGTCCTCCGATCGTTGTCAGAAGTAA
GTTGGCCGCAGTGTTATCACTCATGGTTATGGCAGCACTGCATAATTCTCTTACTGTCATGCCATCCGTA
AGATGCTTTTCTGTGACTGGTGAGTACTCAACCAAGTCATTCTGAGAATAGTGTATGCGGCGACCGAGTT
GCTCTTGCCCGGCGTCAATACGGGATAATACCGCGCCACATAGCAGAACTTTAAAAGTGCTCATCATTGG
AAAACGTTCTTCGGGGCGAAAACTCTCAAGGATCTTACCGCTGTTGAGATCCAGTTCGATGTAACCCACT
CGTGCACCCAACTGATCTTCAGCATCTTTTACTTTCACCAGCGTTTCTGGGTGAGCAAAAACAGGAAGGC
AAAATGCCGCAAAAAAGGGAATAAGGGCGACACGGAAATGTTGAATACTCATACTCTTCCTTTTTCAATA
TTATTGAAGCATTTATCAGGGTTATTGTCTCATGAGCGGATACATATTTGAATGTATTTAGAAAAATAAA
CAAATAGGGGTTCCGCGCACATTTCCCCGAAAAGTGCCACCTG
[124 nt withheld, positions 6204-6327]
C
[91 nt withheld, positions 6329-6419]
A
[49 nt withheld, positions 6421-6469]
CCTTTGACGTTGGAGTCCACGTTCTTT
[37 nt withheld, positions 6497-6533]
ACCCTATCTCGGTCTATTCTTTTGATTTATAAGGGATTTTGCCGATTTCGGCCTATTGGTTAAAAAATGA
GCTGATTTAACAAAAATTTAACGCGAATTTTAACAAAATATTAACGCTTACAATTTGCCATTCGCCATTC
AGGCTGCGCAACTGTTGGGAAGGGCGATCGGTGCGGGCCTCTTCGCTATTACGCCAGCCCAAGCTACCAT
GATAAGTAAGTAATATTAAGGTACGTGGAGGTTTTACTTGCTTTAAAAAACCTCCCACACCTCCCCCTGA
ACCTGAAACATAAAATGAATGCAATTGTTGTTGTTAACTTGTTTATTGCAGCTTATAATGGTTACAAATA
AAGCAATAGCATCACAAATTTCACAAATAAAGCATTTTTTTCACTGCATTCTAGTTGTGGTTTGTCCAAA
CTCATCAATGTATCTTATGGTACTGTAACTGAGCTAACATAACCCGGGAGGTA
Features (pLannotate 1.2.2; 16 found; start..end, strand, type, name):
    260..285     +  promoter       chicken β-actin promoter (fragment): contains a 21-bp deletion relative to the standard chicken β-actin promoter
   1092..1190    +  CDS            CCNE1 (fragment): CCNE1_HUMAN - Also known as CCNE. Experimental evidence at protein level: Swiss-Prot protein existence level 1. Essential for the control of the cell cycle at the G1/S (start) transition. From Homo sapiens (Human).
   1429..3078    +  CDS            LUCI_PHOPY: Experimental evidence at protein level: Swiss-Prot protein existence level 1. Produces green light with a wavelength of 562 nm. From Photinus pyralis (Common eastern firefly) (Lampyris pyralis).
   3126..3156    +  CDS            CmR (fragment): chloramphenicol acetyltransferase confers resistance to chloramphenicol
   3246..3320    +  CDS            small t antigen (fragment): SV40 (simian virus 40) small t antigen
   3322..3387    +  intron         small t intron: SV40 (simian virus 40) small t antigen intron
   3561..3581    +  CDS            SV40 NLS: nuclear localization signal of SV40 (simian virus 40) large T antigen
   3900..3983    +  CDS            large T antigen (fragment): large T antigen from SV40 (simian virus 40)
   4006..4140    +  polyA_signal   SV40 poly(A) signal: SV40 polyadenylation signal
   4141..4273    +  CDS            TcR (fragment): tetracycline efflux protein; tet; confers resistance to tetracycline
   4453..5041    -  rep_origin     ori: high-copy-number ColE1/pMB1/pBR322/pUC origin of replication
   5212..6072    -  CDS            AmpR: β-lactamase; bla; confers resistance to ampicillin, carbenicillin, and related antibiotics
   6073..6177    -  promoter       AmpR promoter: bla
   6204..6632    +  rep_origin     f1 ori (sequence partly withheld): f1 bacteriophage origin of replication; arrow indicates direction of (+) strand synthesis
   6664..6731    -  CDS            lacZα (fragment): LacZα fragment of β-galactosidase; lacZ fragment
   6849..6970    +  polyA_signal   SV40 poly(A) signal: SV40 polyadenylation signal
