[The description below was written by a language model from this plasmid's Addgene catalogue record and pLannotate feature annotations shown in this document.]
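Description:
10-4 cyclin E promoter is a mammalian luciferase reporter plasmid built on the pGL-2 backbone, in which a roughly 1.4 kb fragment of the human cyclin E (CCNE1) promoter region is placed upstream of the firefly (Photinus pyralis) luciferase coding sequence. According to the depositor, the fragment spans positions -363 to +1007 relative to the transcription start. This fits the feature table, where a short stretch matching the beginning of the CCNE1 coding sequence is detected just upstream of luciferase. The sequenced record is about 7.0 kb, in line with a 5.6 kb backbone plus the insert. The plasmid is maintained in E. coli through a high-copy ColE1/pUC-type origin and selected with ampicillin via the β-lactamase gene and its own promoter. An f1 origin is also present, allowing single-stranded DNA production.

Downstream of luciferase lie the SV40 small t intron and the SV40 polyadenylation signal, which provide splicing and 3′ end processing for the reporter transcript. A second SV40 poly(A) signal sits upstream of the promoter insert, an arrangement that reduces read-through transcription from the backbone into the reporter. The small annotated fragments of chicken β-actin promoter, CmR, TcR, lacZα and SV40 T antigen sequences are short partial matches, most likely backbone remnants or, for the 26 bp β-actin hit, an incidental similarity rather than functional elements. Because luciferase has no promoter other than the cloned fragment, light output after transfection reports cyclin E promoter activity. The associated publication concerns regulation of cyclin E transcription by E2F factors and the retinoblastoma protein, so the construct is suited to assaying how such cell-cycle regulators affect this promoter.
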