Addgene plasmid #8458: 10-4 cyclin E promoter
Depositing lab: Bob Weinberg. Depositing organization: Whitehead Institute for Biomedical Research. Publication: Regulation of cyclin E transcription by E2Fs and retinoblastoma protein. Geng Y, Eaton EN, Picon M, Roberts JM, Lundberg AS, Gifford A, Sardet C, Weinberg RA. Oncogene 1996 Mar 21;12(6):1173-80. PubMed 8649818.
Backbone
  Vector backbone: pGL-2
  Backbone size w/o insert (bp): 5600
  Vector type: Mammalian Expression, Luciferase
Growth in bacteria
  Bacterial resistance: Ampicillin, 100 μg/mL
  Growth temperature: 37°C
  Growth strain: DH5alpha
  Copy number: High Copy
Gene/Insert
  Gene/Insert name: human cyclin E promoter (alt name: CCNE1)
  Species: H. sapiens (human)
  Insert size (bp): 1400
  GenBank ID: X95406
  Entrez Gene: CCNE1 (a.k.a. CCNE, pCCNE1)
  Cloning method: Restriction Enzyme
  Sequencing primers: 5′ na; 3′ LucNrev
Terms and licenses: Academic/Nonprofit Terms; Industry Terms: Not Available to Industry
Depositor comments: Promoter sequence -363 to +1007; see author's map.
How to cite: 10-4 cyclin E promoter was a gift from Bob Weinberg (Addgene plasmid # 8458 ; http://n2t.net/addgene:8458 ; RRID:Addgene_8458)
