>Addgene plasmid #8458 | 10-4 cyclin E promoter | addgene partial sequence | sequence record 136310 | LucNRev 5'-CCTTATGCAGTTGCTCTCC-3'
ATGGCGCCGGGCCTTTCTTTATGTTTTTGGCGTCTTCCATTTTACCAACAGTACCGGAATGCCAAGCTTG
GGGATCCTGCAAAAACTAACATGAAGCCACCCCCATGACCCCAAGGAAACACACCAAACAAGACAAAAAC
AGAGAGAAGAAGAGAAAGCTGATCAGGTTATGAGCTCCGTTCCTGCCCAAGGGACCCCCGCCCCCGTAGG
CAGAGCCAAGTCGGGTACCCAGGTGAGATGGGGGGGGATGCTCCCCAACCTGTCTCTTTTGTACTCACAA
CGGTCACGTTTGCCTTCCTCTTCCTGGAGCGAGCCGAGAACTCCGCGCCGCCGTCCTCCTTCATGGTGTC
CCGCTCCTTCGCATCCCTGTGGACCCGGGTGGCACCGGGCCGGGTGAGCACCCGCGGCCGCCCCTCCCCC
ACGCCACCCGTCCCGTCCCGTCCCGTCCCGTCCGGCCCCGCGGCGCGGGCACTCACCGCTCCCTGCGCTC
CCTCGGCATGATGGGGCTGCTCCGGCCTGAGGCCTGCGGGGCGGCGCGGGGTGAGG
